>Addgene plasmid #13953 | pBS cGli3 (CT#34) | addgene partial sequence | sequence record 36812 | T7
GAGTCGAGGTATCGATAAGCTTGATATCGAATTCCCAGAACCAGGGCACGTGCGACCACTTGTTGAACAA
TGTCCTAGACAGCAACAAAATGCATCACAGTGTGGTTTTAGGAAACAACAATCCCAGCAGCTTTGATCGA
GCCCCTCCAGCAAGCAGTCAGCCTGCAGGCTCAGAGGTAAGCAAGAGTGACTTACCCATTCAGTGGAATG
AAGTAAGCTCAGGAAGTTCTGACTTATCTCCTACAAAACTGAAATGTAGTCAGCGCTCAGCAGTGCAGCA
GGCTAGAGCATTTGGACTGTATAACAACATGATGGTTCAGCAGCAGAACTTGCAGAGAGGCAATGTGTAC
CAGCAAAATGGCTATCAGAACCTGATGGAAAACAATGGTTCCTATAGTTTGCAGCAGAACACGGTCCTTG
GCAGCGGAGCCAGTAGTTCTTTCGGCATGCAGCCCAATAAGCCTTATGGTGAAAGCGTCAGCAGGCAACC
TATGATTTTTGGGGCAATGGACAGTTCCTGTGGCATAACAGTTCAAGGGCAGAAGCTAAGAAGCAGCAAC
ATGCCAGTGAGTGGGAACCAGCAAAATTTTGGTCATCCCATCGCATCCAGTGATCAAGCCACCAGTATGG
CAAATGGGATGCAAAACAGGAATGTGATGGAACAGGAATATTTGCAAAACGAACTGGTTGGAGATGGCAT
TCATTACCAGGGAGTCAATCAGTCCAGTCCAATGACACTAGGGCAGGTTAGTCCTACCTCACAAAGCAGC
CTCCATCAGGGGCCACAGAGTTGTCCTCCGGTATCTCATACCATTGGTAACCAGTCTTCAGGTTTGTCAG
TGGCCAAGAGTTACCAGCCATGTGCTAATTACAGTGGCAACAGACGGCAAAATGTGTTGAGGAACAACCT
GGCACAACAGCAAGGACATGTAAGTGATGGCAACCAGACGTACAGGGTAACACCATTAAATTGGAGATGC
AG
