>Addgene plasmid #13953 | pBS cGli3 (CT#34) | addgene partial sequence | sequence record 36815 | T7 5'-TAATACGACTCACTATAGGG-3'
GAGTCGAGGTATCGATAAGCTTGATATCGAATTCCCAGAACCAGGGCACGTGCGACCACTTGTTGAACAA
TGTCCTAGACAGCAACAAAATGCATCACAGTGTGGTTTTAGGAAACAACAATCCCAGCAGCTTTGATCGA
GCCCCTCCAGCAAGCAGTCAGCCTGCAGGCTCAGAGGTAAGCAAGAGTGACTTACCCATTCAGTGGAATG
AAGTAAGCTCAGGAAGTTCTGACTTATCTCCTACAAAACTGAAATGTAGTCAGCGCTCAGCAGTGCAGCA
GGCTAGAGCATTTGGACTGTATAACAACATGATGGTTCAGCAGCAGAACTTGCAGAGAGGCAATGTGTAC
CAGCAAAATGGCTATCAGAACCTGATGGAAAACAATGGTTCCTATAGTTTGCAGCAGAACACGGTCCTTG
GCAGCGGAGCCAGTAGTTCTTTCGGCATGCAGCCCAATAAGCCTTATGGTGAAAGCGTCAGCAGGCAACC
TATGATTTTTGGGGCAATGGACAGTTCCTGTGGCATAACAGTTCAAGGGCAGAAGCTAAGAAGCAGCAAC
ATGCCAGTGAGTGGGAACCAGCAAAATTTTGGTCATCCCATCGCATCCAGTGATCAAGCCACCAGTATGG
CAAATGGGATGCAAAACAGGAATGTGATGGAACAGGAATATTTGCAAAACGAACTGGTTGGAGATGGCAT
TCATTACCAGGGAGTCAATCAGTCCAGTCCAATGACACTAGGGCAGGTTAGTCCTACCTCACAAAGCAGC
CTCCATCAGGGGCCACAGAGTTGTCCTCCGGTATCTCATACCATTGGTAACCAGTCTTCAGGTTTGTCAG
TGGCCAAGAGTTACCAGCCATGTGCTAATTACAGTGGCAACAGACGGCAAAATGTGTTGAGGAACAACCT
GGCACAACAGCAAGGACATGTAAGTGATG
