[The description below was written by a language model from this plasmid's Addgene catalogue record.]
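Description:
pBS cGli3 (CT#34) is a pBluescript SK-based cloning plasmid carrying a partial chicken (Gallus gallus) Gli3 cDNA, intended as a template for making in situ hybridization probes. The backbone is about 3 kb, is maintained at high copy in standard E. coli cloning strains, and is selected with ampicillin. Although catalogued as a bacterial expression vector, the record gives no indication that the insert is meant to be expressed as protein. The plasmid serves as a transcription template rather than an expression construct.

The insert is an approximately 1.5 kb EcoRI fragment, also designated 19a1.5, cloned into the EcoRI site of the polylinker, with the site preserved on both sides so the fragment can be released again. According to the depositor, it corresponds to the 3′ portion of the chick Gli3 cDNA, includes the stop codon, and excludes the zinc finger region. Leaving out this conserved DNA-binding domain would be expected to reduce cross-hybridization with related Gli family transcripts such as Gli2.

The sequencing primers listed are T7 on the 5′ side and T3 on the 3′ side, consistent with the opposing phage promoters that flank the pBluescript polylinker and allow in vitro transcription of labelled sense or antisense riboprobes from linearized template. Because the fragment was cloned through a single enzyme, it could have inserted in either direction. The record does not explicitly state which polymerase yields the antisense probe, though the primer assignment suggests T3. The associated work examined Gli2 and Gli3 expression and regulation in the chick limb bud.
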