Addgene plasmid #13953: pBS cGli3 (CT#34)
Depositing lab: Cliff Tabin. Depositing organization: Harvard Medical School. Publication: Similar expression and regulation of Gli2 and Gli3 in the chick limb bud. Schweitzer R, Vogan KJ, Tabin CJ. Mech Dev. 2000 Nov . 98(1-2):171-4. 10.1016/S0925-4773(00)00458-5 PubMed 11044624.
Backbone
  Vector backbone: pBS SK
  Backbone size w/o insert (bp): 3000
  Vector type: Bacterial Expression
Growth in bacteria
  Bacterial resistance: Ampicillin, 100 μg/mL
  Growth temperature: 37°C
  Growth strain: DH5alpha
  Copy number: High Copy
Gene/Insert
  Gene/Insert name: Gli3 (alt name: p19a1.5)
  Species: G. gallus (chicken)
  Insert size (bp): 1500
  Entrez Gene: GLI3 (a.k.a. GLI3FL)
  Cloning method: Restriction Enzyme; 5′ cloning site EcoRI (not destroyed); 3′ cloning site EcoRI (not destroyed)
  Sequencing primers: 5′ T7; 3′ T3
Terms and licenses: Academic/Nonprofit Terms; Industry Terms: Not Available to Industry
Depositor comments: For in situ probe; 3’ EcoRI fragment of cGli3 including the stop, does not contain the zinc finger region (denoted 19a1.5).
How to cite: pBS cGli3 (CT#34) was a gift from Cliff Tabin (Addgene plasmid # 13953 ; http://n2t.net/addgene:13953 ; RRID:Addgene_13953)
